>Addgene plasmid #135369 | nSaCas9 E743 miniABEMax V82G | addgene full sequence | sequence record 267734 | Addgene NGS Result
CAAGGCTTGACCGACAATTGCATGAAGAATCTGCTTAGGGTTAGGCGTTTTGCGCTGCTTCGCGATGTAC
GGGCCAGATATACGCGTTGACATTGATTATTGACTAGTTATTAATAGTAATCAATTACGGGGTCATTAGT
TCATAGCCCATATATGGAGTTCCGCGTTACATAACTTACGGTAAATGGCCCGCCTGGCTGACCGCCCAAC
GACCCCCGCCCATTGACGTCAATAATGACGTATGTTCCCATAGTAACGCCAATAGGGACTTTCCATTGAC
GTCAATGGGTGGAGTATTTACGGTAAACTGCCCACTTGGCAGTACATCAAGTGTATCATATGCCAAGTAC
GCCCCCTATTGACGTCAATGACGGTAAATGGCCCGCCTGGCATTATGCCCAGTACATGACCTTATGGGAC
TTTCCTACTTGGCAGTACATCTACGTATTAGTCATCGCTATTACCATGGTGATGCGGTTTTGGCAGTACA
TCAATGGGCGTGGATAGCGGTTTGACTCACGGGGATTTCCAAGTCTCCACCCCATTGACGTCAATGGGAG
TTTGTTTTGGCACCAAAATCAACGGGACTTTCCAAAATGTCGTAACAACTCCGCCCCATTGACGCAAATG
GGCGGTAGGCGTGTACGGTGGGAGGTCTATATAAGCAGAGCTCTCTGGCTAACTAGAGAACCCACTGCTT
ACTGGCTTATCGAAATTAATACGACTCACTATAGGGAGACCCAAGCTGGCTAGCGCCACCATGAAGCGAA
ATTACATTCTGGGGCTGGCCATTGGCATTACATCAGTGGGCTATGGCATCATTGACTACGAGACAAGGGA
CGTGATCGACGCCGGCGTGAGACTGTTCAAGGAGGCCAACGTGGAGAACAATGAGGGCCGGAGATCCAAG
AGGGGAGCAAGGCGCCTGAAGCGGAGAAGGCGCCACAGAATCCAGAGAGTGAAGAAGCTGCTGTTCGATT
ACAACCTGCTGACCGACCACTCCGAGCTGTCTGGCATCAATCCTTATGAGGCCAGAGTGAAGGGCCTGTC
CCAGAAGCTGTCTGAGGAGGAGTTTAGCGCCGCCCTGCTGCACCTGGCAAAGAGGAGAGGCGTGCACAAC
GTGAATGAGGTGGAGGAGGACACCGGCAACGAGCTGTCCACAAAGGAGCAGATCAGCCGCAATTCCAAGG
CCCTGGAGGAGAAGTATGTGGCCGAGCTGCAGCTGGAGCGGCTGAAGAAGGATGGCGAGGTGAGGGGCTC
CATCAATCGCTTCAAGACCTCTGACTACGTGAAGGAGGCCAAGCAGCTGCTGAAGGTGCAGAAGGCCTAC
CACCAGCTGGATCAGTCCTTTATCGATACATATATCGACCTGCTGGAGACAAGGCGCACATACTATGAGG
GACCAGGAGAGGGCTCTCCCTTCGGCTGGAAGGACATCAAGGAGTGGTACGAGATGCTGATGGGCCACTG
CACCTATTTTCCAGAGGAGCTGAGAAGCGTGAAGTACGCCTATAACGCCGATCTGTACAACGCCCTGAAT
GACCTGAACAACCTGGTCATCACCAGGGATGAGAACGAGAAGCTGGAGTACTATGAGAAGTTCCAGATCA
TCGAGAACGTGTTCAAGCAGAAGAAGAAGCCTACACTGAAGCAGATCGCCAAGGAGATCCTGGTGAACGA
GGAGGACATCAAGGGCTACCGCGTGACCTCCACAGGCAAGCCAGAGTTCACCAATCTGAAGGTGTATCAC
GATATCAAGGACATCACAGCCCGGAAGGAGATCATCGAGAACGCCGAGCTGCTGGATCAGATCGCCAAGA
TCCTGACCATCTATCAGAGCTCCGAGGACATCCAGGAGGAGCTGACCAACCTGAATAGCGAGCTGACACA
GGAGGAGATCGAGCAGATCAGCAATCTGAAGGGCTACACCGGCACACACAACCTGAGCCTGAAGGCCATC
AATCTGATCCTGGATGAGCTGTGGCACACAAACGACAATCAGATCGCCATCTTTAACCGGCTGAAGCTGG
TGCCAAAGAAGGTGGACCTGTCCCAGCAGAAGGAGATCCCAACCACACTGGTGGACGATTTCATCCTGTC
TCCCGTGGTGAAGCGGAGCTTCATCCAGAGCATCAAAGTGATCAACGCCATCATCAAGAAGTACGGCCTG
CCCAATGATATCATCATCGAGCTGGCCAGGGAGAAGAACTCCAAGGACGCCCAGAAGATGATCAATGAGA
TGCAGAAGAGGAACCGCCAGACCAATGAGCGGATCGAGGAGATCATCAGAACCACAGGCAAGGAGAACGC
CAAGTACCTGATCGAGAAGATCAAGCTGCACGATATGCAGGAGGGCAAGTGTCTGTATTCTCTGGAGGCC
ATCCCTCTGGAGGACCTGCTGAACAATCCATTCAACTACGAGGTGGATCACATCATCCCCCGGAGCGTGA
GCTTCGACAATTCTTTTAACAATAAGGTGCTGGTGAAGCAGGAGGAGAACAGCAAGAAGGGCAATAGGAC
CCCTTTCCAGTACCTGTCTAGCTCCGATTCTAAGATCAGCTACGAGACATTCAAGAAGCACATCCTGAAT
CTGGCCAAGGGCAAGGGCCGCATCAGCAAGACCAAGAAGGAGTACCTGCTGGAGGAGCGGGACATCAACA
GATTCTCCGTGCAGAAGGACTTCATCAACCGGAATCTGGTGGACACCAGATACGCCACACGCGGCCTGAT
GAATCTGCTGCGGTCTTATTTCAGAGTGAACAATCTGGATGTGAAGGTGAAGAGCATCAACGGCGGCTTC
ACCTCCTTTCTGCGGAGAAAGTGGAAGTTTAAGAAGGAGCGCAACAAGGGCTATAAGCACCACGCCGAGG
ATGCCCTGATCATCGCCAATGCCGACTTCATCTTTAAGGAGTGGAAGAAGCTGGACAAGGCCAAGAAAGT
GATGGAGAACCAGATGTTCGAGGAGAAGCAGGCCGAGAGCATGCCCGAGCCGAAGAAGAAACGTAAGGTG
GGTAGCAGCGGTAGCCCGAAAAAGAAGCGCAAAGTGGGCAGCGACGCGCTGGACGATTTCGATCTGGACA
TGCTGGGCAGCGATGCGCTGGATGATTTCGGCGGTGGCAGCTCTGAGGTGGAGTTTTCCCACGAGTACTG
GATGAGACATGCCCTGACCCTGGCCAAGAGGGCACGCGATGAGAGGGAGGTGCCTGTGGGAGCCGTGCTG
GTGCTGAACAATAGAGTGATCGGCGAGGGCTGGAACAGAGCCATCGGCCTGCACGACCCAACAGCCCATG
CCGAAATTATGGCCCTGAGACAGGGCGGCCTGGTCATGCAGAACTACAGACTGATTGACGCCACCCTGTA
CGGCACATTCGAGCCTTGCGTGATGTGCGCCGGCGCCATGATCCACTCTAGGATCGGCCGCGTGGTGTTT
GGCGTGAGGAACGCAAAAACCGGCGCCGCAGGCTCCCTGATGGACGTGCTGCACTACCCCGGCATGAATC
ACCGCGTCGAAATTACCGAGGGAATCCTGGCAGATGAATGTGCCGCCCTGCTGTGCTATTTCTTTCGGAT
GCCTAGACAGGTGTTCAATGCTCAGAAGAAGGCCCAGAGCTCCACCGACGGCGGTAGCGGCGGTAGCGGT
GGTAGCGGCGGCAGCGGTGGTAGCGGTGGCAGCGGTGGTGAGATCGAGACAGAGCAGGAGTACAAGGAGA
TTTTCATCACACCTCACCAGATCAAGCACATCAAGGACTTCAAGGACTACAAGTATTCTCACAGGGTGGA
TAAGAAGCCCAACCGCGAGCTGATCAATGACACCCTGTATAGCACACGGAAGGACGATAAGGGCAATACC
CTGATCGTGAACAATCTGAACGGCCTGTACGACAAGGATAATGACAAGCTGAAGAAGCTGATCAACAAGT
CTCCCGAGAAGCTGCTGATGTACCACCACGATCCTCAGACATATCAGAAGCTGAAGCTGATCATGGAGCA
GTACGGCGACGAGAAGAACCCACTGTATAAGTACTATGAGGAGACAGGCAACTACCTGACAAAGTATAGC
AAGAAGGATAATGGCCCCGTGATCAAGAAGATCAAGTACTATGGCAACAAGCTGAATGCCCACCTGGACA
TCACCGACGATTACCCTAACTCTCGCAATAAGGTGGTGAAGCTGAGCCTGAAGCCATACCGGTTCGACGT
GTACCTGGACAACGGCGTGTATAAGTTTGTGACAGTGAAGAATCTGGATGTGATCAAGAAGGAGAACTAC
TATGAGGTGAACAGCAAGTGCTACGAGGAGGCCAAGAAGCTGAAGAAGATCAGCAACCAGGCCGAGTTCA
TCGCCTCTTTTTACAACAATGACCTGATCAAGATCAATGGCGAGCTGTATAGAGTGATCGGCGTGAACAA
TGATCTGCTGAACAGAATCGAAGTGAATATGATCGACATCACCTACAGGGAGTATCTGGAGAACATGAAT
GATAAGAGGCCCCCTCGCATCATCAAGACCATCGCCTCTAAGACACAGAGCATCAAGAAGTACAGCACAG
ACATCCTGGGGAACCTGTATGAAGTCAAGAGCAAGAAACATCCTCAGATTATCAAGAAAGGCTCTGGTGG
TTCTAAGCGACCTGCCGCCACAAAGAAGGCTGGACAGGCTAAGAAGAAGAAAGATTACAAAGACGATGAC
GATAAGGGATCCGGCGCAACAAACTTCTCTCTGCTGAAACAAGCCGGAGATGTCGAAGAGAATCCTGGAC
CGATGGCCAAGCCTTTGTCTCAAGAAGAATCCACCCTCATTGAAAGAGCAACGGCTACAATCAACAGCAT
CCCCATCTCTGAAGACTACAGCGTCGCCAGCGCAGCTCTCTCTAGCGACGGCCGCATCTTCACTGGTGTC
AATGTATATCATTTTACTGGGGGACCTTGTGCAGAACTCGTGGTGCTGGGCACTGCTGCTGCTGCGGCAG
CTGGCAACCTGACTTGTATCGTCGCGATCGGAAATGAGAACAGGGGCATCTTGAGCCCCTGCGGACGGTG
CCGACAGGTGCTTCTCGATCTGCATCCTGGGATCAAAGCCATAGTGAAGGACAGTGATGGACAGCCGACG
GCAGTTGGGATTCGTGAATTGCTGCCCTCTGGTTATGTGTGGGAGGGCTAAGAATTCTGCAGATATCCAG
CACAGTGGCGGCCGCTCGAGTCTAGAGGGCCCGTTTAAACCCGCTGATCAGCCTCGACTGTGCCTTCTAG
TTGCCAGCCATCTGTTGTTTGCCCCTCCCCCGTGCCTTCCTTGACCCTGGAAGGTGCCACTCCCACTGTC
CTTTCCTAATAAAATGAGGAAATTGCATCGCATTGTCTGAGTAGGTGTCATTCTATTCTGGGGGGTGGGG
TGGGGCAGGACAGCAAGGGGGAGGATTGGGAAGACAATAGCAGGCATGCTGGGGATGCGGTGGGCTCTAT
GGCTTCTGAGGCGGAAAGAACCAGCTGGGGCTCTAGGGGGTATCCCC
[124 nt withheld, positions 5508-5631]
C
[91 nt withheld, positions 5633-5723]
A
[49 nt withheld, positions 5725-5773]
CCTTTGACGTTGGAGTCCACGTTCTTT
[37 nt withheld, positions 5801-5837]
ACCCTATCTCGGTCTATTCTTTTGATTTATAAGGGATTTTGCCGATTTCGGCCTATTGGTTAAAAAATGA
GCTGATTTAACAAAAATTTAACGCGAATTAATTCTGTGGAATGTGTGTCAGTTAGGGTGTGGAAAGTCCC
CAGGCTCCCCAGCAGGCAGAAGTATGCAAAGCATGCATCTCAATTAGTCAGCAACCAGGTGTGGAAAGTC
CCCAGGCTCCCCAGCAGGCAGAAGTATGCAAAGCATGCATCTCAATTAGTCAGCAACCATAGTCCCGCCC
CTAACTCCGCCCATCCCGCCCCTAACTCCGCCCAGTTCCGCCCATTCTCCGCCCCATGGCTGACTAATTT
TTTTTATTTATGCAGAGGCCGAGGCCGCCTCTGCCTCTGAGCTATTCCAGAAGTAGTGAGGAGGCTTTTT
TGGAGGCCTAGGCTTTTGCAAAAAGCTCCCGGGAGCTTGTATATCCATTTTCGGATCTGATCAAGAGACA
GGATGAGGATCGTTTCGCATGATTGAACAAGATGGATTGCACGCAGGTTCTCCGGCCGCTTGGGTGGAGA
GGCTATTCGGCTATGACTGGGCACAACAGACAATCGGCTGCTCTGATGCCGCCGTGTTCCGGCTGTCAGC
GCAGGGGCGCCCGGTTCTTTTTGTCAAGACCGACCTGTCCGGTGCCCTGAATGAACTGCAGGACGAGGCA
GCGCGGCTATCGTGGCTGGCCACGACGGGCGTTCCTTGCGCAGCTGTGCTCGACGTTGTCACTGAAGCGG
GAAGGGACTGGCTGCTATTGGGCGAAGTGCCGGGGCAGGATCTCCTGTCATCTCACCTTGCTCCTGCCGA
GAAAGTATCCATCATGGCTGATGCAATGCGGCGGCTGCATACGCTTGATCCGGCTACCTGCCCATTCGAC
CACCAAGCGAAACATCGCATCGAGCGAGCACGTACTCGGATGGAAGCCGGTCTTGTCGATCAGGATGATC
TGGACGAAGAGCATCAGGGGCTCGCGCCAGCCGAACTGTTCGCCAGGCTCAAGGCGCGCATGCCCGACGG
CGAGGATCTCGTCGTGACCCATGGCGATGCCTGCTTGCCGAATATCATGGTGGAAAATGGCCGCTTTTCT
GGATTCATCGACTGTGGCCGGCTGGGTGTGGCGGACCGCTATCAGGACATAGCGTTGGCTACCCGTGATA
TTGCTGAAGAGCTTGGCGGCGAATGGGCTGACCGCTTCCTCGTGCTTTACGGTATCGCCGCTCCCGATTC
GCAGCGCATCGCCTTCTATCGCCTTCTTGACGAGTTCTTCTGAGCGGGACTCTGGGGTTCGAAATGACCG
ACCAAGCGACGCCCAACCTGCCATCACGAGATTTCGATTCCACCGCCGCCTTCTATGAAAGGTTGGGCTT
CGGAATCGTTTTCCGGGACGCCGGCTGGATGATCCTCCAGCGCGGGGATCTCATGCTGGAGTTCTTCGCC
CACCCCAACTTGTTTATTGCAGCTTATAATGGTTACAAATAAAGCAATAGCATCACAAATTTCACAAATA
AAGCATTTTTTTCACTGCATTCTAGTTGTGGTTTGTCCAAACTCATCAATGTATCTTATCATGTCTGTAT
ACCGTCGACCTCTAGCTAGAGCTTGGCGTAATCATGGTCATAGCTGTTTCCTGTGTGAAATTGTTATCCG
CTCACAATTCCACACAACATACGAGCCGGAAGCATAAAGTGTAAAGCCTGGGGTGCCTAATGAGTGAGCT
AACTCACATTAATTGCGTTGCGCTCACTGCCCGCTTTCCAGTCGGGAAACCTGTCGTGCCAGCTGCATTA
ATGAATCGGCCAACGCGCGGGGAGAGGCGGTTTGCGTATTGGGCGCTCTTCCGCTTCCTCGCTCACTGAC
TCGCTGCGCTCGGTCGTTCGGCTGCGGCGAGCGGTATCAGCTCACTCAAAGGCGGTAATACGGTTATCCA
CAGAATCAGGGGATAACGCAGGAAAGAACATGTGAGCAAAAGGCCAGCAAAAGGCCAGGAACCGTAAAAA
GGCCGCGTTGCTGGCGTTTTTCCATAGGCTCCGCCCCCCTGACGAGCATCACAAAAATCGACGCTCAAGT
CAGAGGTGGCGAAACCCGACAGGACTATAAAGATACCAGGCGTTTCCCCCTGGAAGCTCCCTCGTGCGCT
CTCCTGTTCCGACCCTGCCGCTTACCGGATACCTGTCCGCCTTTCTCCCTTCGGGAAGCGTGGCGCTTTC
TCATAGCTCACGCTGTAGGTATCTCAGTTCGGTGTAGGTCGTTCGCTCCAAGCTGGGCTGTGTGCACGAA
CCCCCCGTTCAGCCCGACCGCTGCGCCTTATCCGGTAACTATCGTCTTGAGTCCAACCCGGTAAGACACG
ACTTATCGCCACTGGCAGCAGCCACTGGTAACAGGATTAGCAGAGCGAGGTATGTAGGCGGTGCTACAGA
GTTCTTGAAGTGGTGGCCTAACTACGGCTACACTAGAAGAACAGTATTTGGTATCTGCGCTCTGCTGAAG
CCAGTTACCTTCGGAAAAAGAGTTGGTAGCTCTTGATCCGGCAAACAAACCACCGCTGGTAGCGGTGGTT
TTTTTGTTTGCAAGCAGCAGATTACGCGCAGAAAAAAAGGATCTCAAGAAGATCCTTTGATCTTTTCTAC
GGGGTCTGACGCTCAGTGGAACGAAAACTCACGTTAAGGGATTTTGGTCATGAGATTATCAAAAAGGATC
TTCACCTAGATCCTTTTAAATTAAAAATGAAGTTTTAAATCAATCTAAAGTATATATGAGTAAACTTGGT
CTGACAGTTACCAATGCTTAATCAGTGAGGCACCTATCTCAGCGATCTGTCTATTTCGTTCATCCATAGT
TGCCTGACTCCCCGTCGTGTAGATAACTACGATACGGGAGGGCTTACCATCTGGCCCCAGTGCTGCAATG
ATACCGCGAGACCCACGCTCACCGGCTCCAGATTTATCAGCAATAAACCAGCCAGCCGGAAGGGCCGAGC
GCAGAAGTGGTCCTGCAACTTTATCCGCCTCCATCCAGTCTATTAATTGTTGCCGGGAAGCTAGAGTAAG
TAGTTCGCCAGTTAATAGTTTGCGCAACGTTGTTGCCATTGCTACAGGCATCGTGGTGTCACGCTCGTCG
TTTGGTATGGCTTCATTCAGCTCCGGTTCCCAACGATCAAGGCGAGTTACATGATCCCCCATGTTGTGCA
AAAAAGCGGTTAGCTCCTTCGGTCCTCCGATCGTTGTCAGAAGTAAGTTGGCCGCAGTGTTATCACTCAT
GGTTATGGCAGCACTGCATAATTCTCTTACTGTCATGCCATCCGTAAGATGCTTTTCTGTGACTGGTGAG
TACTCAACCAAGTCATTCTGAGAATAGTGTATGCGGCGACCGAGTTGCTCTTGCCCGGCGTCAATACGGG
ATAATACCGCGCCACATAGCAGAACTTTAAAAGTGCTCATCATTGGAAAACGTTCTTCGGGGCGAAAACT
CTCAAGGATCTTACCGCTGTTGAGATCCAGTTCGATGTAACCCACTCGTGCACCCAACTGATCTTCAGCA
TCTTTTACTTTCACCAGCGTTTCTGGGTGAGCAAAAACAGGAAGGCAAAATGCCGCAAAAAAGGGAATAA
GGGCGACACGGAAATGTTGAATACTCATACTCTTCCTTTTTCAATATTATTGAAGCATTTATCAGGGTTA
TTGTCTCATGAGCGGATACATATTTGAATGTATTTAGAAAAATAAACAAATAGGGGTTCCGCGCACATTT
CCCCGAAAAGTGCCACCTGACGTCGACGGATCGGGAGATCTCCCGATCCCCTATGGTGCACTCTCAGTAC
AATCTGCTCTGATGCCGCATAGTTAAGCCAGTATCTGCTCCCTGCTTGTGTGTTGGAGGTCGCTGAGTAG
TGCGCGAGCAAAATTTAAGCTACAACAAGG
Features (pLannotate 1.2.2; 21 found; start..end, strand, type, name):
     89..468     +  enhancer       CMV enhancer: human cytomegalovirus immediate early enhancer
    469..672     +  promoter       CMV promoter: human cytomegalovirus (CMV) immediate early promoter
    668..701     +  LTR            5' LTR (truncated) (fragment): truncated 5' long terminal repeat (LTR) from HIV-1
    717..735     +  promoter       T7 promoter: promoter for bacteriophage T7 RNA polymerase
    761..4612    +  CDS            cas9: CAS9_STAAU - Experimental evidence at protein level: Swiss-Prot protein existence level 1. CRISPR (clustered regularly interspaced short palindromic repeat) is an adaptive immune system that provides protection against mobile genetic elements (viruses, transposable elements and conjugative plasmids). CRISPR clusters contain spacers, sequences complementary to antecedent mobile elements, and target invading nucleic acids. CRISPR clusters are transcribed and processed into CRISPR RNA (crRNA). In type II CRISPR systems correct processing of pre-crRNA requires a trans- encoded small RNA (tracrRNA)
   4763..5161    +  CDS            BSD: blasticidin S deaminase; Aspergillus terreus BSD; confers resistance to blasticidin
   5238..5462    +  polyA_signal   bGH poly(A) signal: bovine growth hormone polyadenylation signal
   5466..5487    +  promoter       SV40 promoter (fragment): SV40 enhancer and early promoter
   5508..5936    +  rep_origin     f1 ori (sequence partly withheld): f1 bacteriophage origin of replication; arrow indicates direction of (+) strand synthesis
   5950..6279    +  promoter       SV40 promoter: SV40 enhancer and early promoter
   6346..7137    +  CDS            neo: KKA2_KLEPN - Also known as kan, nptII. Experimental evidence at protein level: Swiss-Prot protein existence level 1. Resistance to kanamycin, neomycin, paromomycin, ribostamycin, butirosin and gentamicin B. From Klebsiella pneumoniae.
   7161..7319    +  CDS            ble (fragment): BLE_KLEPN - Experimental evidence at protein level: Swiss-Prot protein existence level 1. Binding protein with a strong affinity to the bleomycin family of antibiotics. Binds to CL990; an antimitotic-antibiotic compound. From Klebsiella pneumoniae.
   7314..7435    +  polyA_signal   SV40 poly(A) signal: SV40 polyadenylation signal
   7508..7524    -  protein_bind   lac operator: The lac repressor binds to the lac operator to inhibit transcription in E. coli. This inhibition can be relieved by adding lactose or isopropyl-β-D-thiogalactopyranoside (IPTG). lac repressor encoded by lacI
   7532..7562    -  promoter       lac promoter: promoter for the E. coli lac operon
   7577..7598    -  protein_bind   CAP binding site: CAP binding activates transcription in the presence of cAMP. E. coli catabolite activator protein
   7611..7703    -  CDS            lacI (fragment): lac repressor; lacI; The lac repressor binds to the lac operator to inhibit transcription in E. coli. This inhibition can be relieved by adding lactose or isopropyl-β-D-thiogalactopyranoside (IPTG).
   7886..8474    -  rep_origin     ori: high-copy-number ColE1/pMB1/pBR322/pUC origin of replication
   8645..9505    -  CDS            AmpR: β-lactamase; bla; confers resistance to ampicillin, carbenicillin, and related antibiotics
   9506..9610    -  promoter       AmpR promoter: bla
   9669..9721    -  misc_feature   bom (fragment): basis of mobility region from pBR322
