[The description below was written by a language model from this plasmid's Addgene catalogue record and pLannotate feature annotations shown in this document.]
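Description:
nSaCas9 E743 miniABEMax V82G is a mammalian expression plasmid built on the pcDNA3.1(+) backbone that encodes a domain-inlaid adenine base editor. Instead of fusing the deaminase to a terminus of Cas9, a single evolved TadA monomer carrying the V82G substitution is inserted within the Staphylococcus aureus Cas9 nickase at residue E743. The associated work concerns engineering such inlaid SaCas9 editors to reduce RNA off-target activity and increase on-target DNA editing. The feature table annotates one long Cas9-matching open reading frame of about 3.85 kb. This is longer than SaCas9 alone and consistent with an internal insertion, although the TadA segment, any linkers and any nuclear localisation signals are not annotated separately.

The editor is transcribed from the CMV enhancer and immediate-early promoter, with a T7 promoter just upstream of the coding sequence. A blasticidin S deaminase gene lies downstream of the editor and ahead of the bGH polyadenylation signal, so it appears to share the same transcript and provides the listed blasticidin selection. The element linking it to the editor is not annotated. The backbone's SV40 promoter–neomycin phosphotransferase cassette with SV40 poly(A) is also present in the sequence, though the catalogue lists only blasticidin as the mammalian marker. Short annotations such as the HIV-1 LTR, ble and lacI fragments are probably incidental matches or backbone remnants.

In bacteria the plasmid replicates from a high-copy ColE1/pUC-type origin under ampicillin selection, and it also carries an f1 origin. No guide RNA cassette is annotated, so the sgRNA presumably has to be supplied from a separate construct.
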