Addgene plasmid #135369: nSaCas9 E743 miniABEMax V82G
Purpose: Expression of nSaCas9 intradomain insertion of single evolved TadA monomer (V82G) at the specified position (E743 )
Depositing lab: Alex Hewitt. Depositing organization: University of Tasmania. Publication: Engineering domain-inlaid SaCas9 adenine base editors with reduced RNA off-targets and increased on-target DNA editing. Nguyen Tran MT, Mohd Khalid MKN, Wang Q, Walker JKR, Lidgerwood GE, Dilworth KL, Lisowski L, Pebay A, Hewitt AW. Nat Commun. 2020 Sep 25;11(1):4871. doi: 10.1038/s41467-020-18715-y. PubMed 32978399.
Backbone
  Vector backbone: pcDNA3.1(+)
  Vector type: Mammalian Expression, CRISPR
  Selectable markers: Blasticidin
Growth in bacteria
  Bacterial resistance: Ampicillin, 100 μg/mL
  Growth temperature: 30°C
  Growth strain: NEB Stable
  Copy number: High Copy
Gene/Insert
  Gene/Insert name: nSaCas9 E743 miniABEMax V82G
  Species: Synthetic
  Mutation: (V82G)
  Cloning method: Restriction Enzyme; 5′ cloning site Unknown (unknown if destroyed)
Terms and licenses: Academic/Nonprofit Terms; Industry Terms: Not Available to Industry
How to cite: nSaCas9 E743 miniABEMax V82G was a gift from Alex Hewitt (Addgene plasmid # 135369 ; http://n2t.net/addgene:135369 ; RRID:Addgene_135369)
