>Addgene plasmid #135369 | nSaCas9 E743 miniABEMax V82G | depositor partial sequence | sequence record 261045 | insert: nSaCas9 (D10A) with intradomain insertion of miniABEMax (evolved ecTadA [V82G]) at position E743
ATGAAGCGAAATTACATTCTGGGGCTGGCCATTGGCATTACATCAGTGGGCTATGGCATCATTGACTACG
AGACAAGGGACGTGATCGACGCCGGCGTGAGACTGTTCAAGGAGGCCAACGTGGAGAACAATGAGGGCCG
GAGATCCAAGAGGGGAGCAAGGCGCCTGAAGCGGAGAAGGCGCCACAGAATCCAGAGAGTGAAGAAGCTG
CTGTTCGATTACAACCTGCTGACCGACCACTCCGAGCTGTCTGGCATCAATCCTTATGAGGCCAGAGTGA
AGGGCCTGTCCCAGAAGCTGTCTGAGGAGGAGTTTAGCGCCGCCCTGCTGCACCTGGCAAAGAGGAGAGG
CGTGCACAACGTGAATGAGGTGGAGGAGGACACCGGCAACGAGCTGTCCACAAAGGAGCAGATCAGCCGC
AATTCCAAGGCCCTGGAGGAGAAGTATGTGGCCGAGCTGCAGCTGGAGCGGCTGAAGAAGGATGGCGAGG
TGAGGGGCTCCATCAATCGCTTCAAGACCTCTGACTACGTGAAGGAGGCCAAGCAGCTGCTGAAGGTGCA
GAAGGCCTACCACCAGCTGGATCAGTCCTTTATCGATACATATATCGACCTGCTGGAGACAAGGCGCACA
TACTATGAGGGACCAGGAGAGGGCTCTCCCTTCGGCTGGAAGGACATCAAGGAGTGGTACGAGATGCTGA
TGGGCCACTGCACCTATTTTCCAGAGGAGCTGAGAAGCGTGAAGTACGCCTATAACGCCGATCTGTACAA
CGCCCTGAATGACCTGAACAACCTGGTCATCACCAGGGATGAGAACGAGAAGCTGGAGTACTATGAGAAG
TTCCAGATCATCGAGAACGTGTTCAAGCAGAAGAAGAAGCCTACACTGAAGCAGATCGCCAAGGAGATCC
TGGTGAACGAGGAGGACATCAAGGGCTACCGCGTGACCTCCACAGGCAAGCCAGAGTTCACCAATCTGAA
GGTGTATCACGATATCAAGGACATCACAGCCCGGAAGGAGATCATCGAGAACGCCGAGCTGCTGGATCAG
ATCGCCAAGATCCTGACCATCTATCAGAGCTCCGAGGACATCCAGGAGGAGCTGACCAACCTGAATAGCG
AGCTGACACAGGAGGAGATCGAGCAGATCAGCAATCTGAAGGGCTACACCGGCACACACAACCTGAGCCT
GAAGGCCATCAATCTGATCCTGGATGAGCTGTGGCACACAAACGACAATCAGATCGCCATCTTTAACCGG
CTGAAGCTGGTGCCAAAGAAGGTGGACCTGTCCCAGCAGAAGGAGATCCCAACCACACTGGTGGACGATT
TCATCCTGTCTCCCGTGGTGAAGCGGAGCTTCATCCAGAGCATCAAAGTGATCAACGCCATCATCAAGAA
GTACGGCCTGCCCAATGATATCATCATCGAGCTGGCCAGGGAGAAGAACTCCAAGGACGCCCAGAAGATG
ATCAATGAGATGCAGAAGAGGAACCGCCAGACCAATGAGCGGATCGAGGAGATCATCAGAACCACAGGCA
AGGAGAACGCCAAGTACCTGATCGAGAAGATCAAGCTGCACGATATGCAGGAGGGCAAGTGTCTGTATTC
TCTGGAGGCCATCCCTCTGGAGGACCTGCTGAACAATCCATTCAACTACGAGGTGGATCACATCATCCCC
CGGAGCGTGAGCTTCGACAATTCTTTTAACAATAAGGTGCTGGTGAAGCAGGAGGAGAACAGCAAGAAGG
GCAATAGGACCCCTTTCCAGTACCTGTCTAGCTCCGATTCTAAGATCAGCTACGAGACATTCAAGAAGCA
CATCCTGAATCTGGCCAAGGGCAAGGGCCGCATCAGCAAGACCAAGAAGGAGTACCTGCTGGAGGAGCGG
GACATCAACAGATTCTCCGTGCAGAAGGACTTCATCAACCGGAATCTGGTGGACACCAGATACGCCACAC
GCGGCCTGATGAATCTGCTGCGGTCTTATTTCAGAGTGAACAATCTGGATGTGAAGGTGAAGAGCATCAA
CGGCGGCTTCACCTCCTTTCTGCGGAGAAAGTGGAAGTTTAAGAAGGAGCGCAACAAGGGCTATAAGCAC
CACGCCGAGGATGCCCTGATCATCGCCAATGCCGACTTCATCTTTAAGGAGTGGAAGAAGCTGGACAAGG
CCAAGAAAGTGATGGAGAACCAGATGTTCGAGGAGAAGCAGGCCGAGAGCATGCCCGAGCCGAAGAAGAA
ACGTAAGGTGGGTAGCAGCGGTAGCCCGAAAAAGAAGCGCAAAGTGGGCAGCGACGCGCTGGACGATTTC
GATCTGGACATGCTGGGCAGCGATGCGCTGGATGATTTCGGCGGTGGCAGCTCTGAGGTGGAGTTTTCCC
ACGAGTACTGGATGAGACATGCCCTGACCCTGGCCAAGAGGGCACGCGATGAGAGGGAGGTGCCTGTGGG
AGCCGTGCTGGTGCTGAACAATAGAGTGATCGGCGAGGGCTGGAACAGAGCCATCGGCCTGCACGACCCA
ACAGCCCATGCCGAAATTATGGCCCTGAGACAGGGCGGCCTGGTCATGCAGAACTACAGACTGATTGACG
CCACCCTGTACGGCACATTCGAGCCTTGCGTGATGTGCGCCGGCGCCATGATCCACTCTAGGATCGGCCG
CGTGGTGTTTGGCGTGAGGAACGCAAAAACCGGCGCCGCAGGCTCCCTGATGGACGTGCTGCACTACCCC
GGCATGAATCACCGCGTCGAAATTACCGAGGGAATCCTGGCAGATGAATGTGCCGCCCTGCTGTGCTATT
TCTTTCGGATGCCTAGACAGGTGTTCAATGCTCAGAAGAAGGCCCAGAGCTCCACCGACGGCGGTAGCGG
CGGTAGCGGTGGTAGCGGCGGCAGCGGTGGTAGCGGTGGCAGCGGTGGTGAGATCGAGACAGAGCAGGAG
TACAAGGAGATTTTCATCACACCTCACCAGATCAAGCACATCAAGGACTTCAAGGACTACAAGTATTCTC
ACAGGGTGGATAAGAAGCCCAACCGCGAGCTGATCAATGACACCCTGTATAGCACACGGAAGGACGATAA
GGGCAATACCCTGATCGTGAACAATCTGAACGGCCTGTACGACAAGGATAATGACAAGCTGAAGAAGCTG
ATCAACAAGTCTCCCGAGAAGCTGCTGATGTACCACCACGATCCTCAGACATATCAGAAGCTGAAGCTGA
TCATGGAGCAGTACGGCGACGAGAAGAACCCACTGTATAAGTACTATGAGGAGACAGGCAACTACCTGAC
AAAGTATAGCAAGAAGGATAATGGCCCCGTGATCAAGAAGATCAAGTACTATGGCAACAAGCTGAATGCC
CACCTGGACATCACCGACGATTACCCTAACTCTCGCAATAAGGTGGTGAAGCTGAGCCTGAAGCCATACC
GGTTCGACGTGTACCTGGACAACGGCGTGTATAAGTTTGTGACAGTGAAGAATCTGGATGTGATCAAGAA
GGAGAACTACTATGAGGTGAACAGCAAGTGCTACGAGGAGGCCAAGAAGCTGAAGAAGATCAGCAACCAG
GCCGAGTTCATCGCCTCTTTTTACAACAATGACCTGATCAAGATCAATGGCGAGCTGTATAGAGTGATCG
GCGTGAACAATGATCTGCTGAACAGAATCGAAGTGAATATGATCGACATCACCTACAGGGAGTATCTGGA
GAACATGAATGATAAGAGGCCCCCTCGCATCATCAAGACCATCGCCTCTAAGACACAGAGCATCAAGAAG
TACAGCACAGACATCCTGGGGAACCTGTATGAAGTCAAGAGCAAGAAACATCCTCAGATTATCAAGAAAG
GCTCTGGTGGTTCTAAGCGACCTGCCGCCACAAAGAAGGCTGGACAGGCTAAGAAGAAGAAAGATTACAA
AGACGATGACGATAAGGGATCCGGCGCAACAAACTTCTCTCTGCTGAAACAAGCCGGAGATGTCGAAGAG
AATCCTGGACCGATGGCCAAGCCTTTGTCTCAAGAAGAATCCACCCTCATTGAAAGAGCAACGGCTACAA
TCAACAGCATCCCCATCTCTGAAGACTACAGCGTCGCCAGCGCAGCTCTCTCTAGCGACGGCCGCATCTT
CACTGGTGTCAATGTATATCATTTTACTGGGGGACCTTGTGCAGAACTCGTGGTGCTGGGCACTGCTGCT
GCTGCGGCAGCTGGCAACCTGACTTGTATCGTCGCGATCGGAAATGAGAACAGGGGCATCTTGAGCCCCT
GCGGACGGTGCCGACAGGTGCTTCTCGATCTGCATCCTGGGATCAAAGCCATAGTGAAGGACAGTGATGG
ACAGCCGACGGCAGTTGGGATTCGTGAATTGCTGCCCTCTGGTTATGTGTGGGAGGGCTAA
